>Addgene plasmid #138582 | pLVX ALIX-GFP WT | addgene full sequence | sequence record 275088 | Addgene NGS Result
TGGAAGGGCTAATTCACTCCCAAAGAAGACAAGATATCCTTGATCTGTGGATCTACCACACACAAGGCTA
CTTCCCTGATTAGCAGAACTACACACCAGGGCCAGGGGTCAGATATCCACTGACCTTTGGATGGTGCTAC
AAGCTAGTACCAGTTGAGCCAGATAAGGTAGAAGAGGCCAATAAAGGAGAGAACACCAGCTTGTTACACC
CTGTGAGCCTGCATGGGATGGATGACCCGGAGAGAGAAGTGTTAGAGTGGAGGTTTGACAGCCGCCTAGC
ATTTCATCACGTGGCCCGAGAGCTGCATCCGGAGTACTTCAAGAACTGCTGATATCGAGCTTGCTACAAG
GGACTTTCCGCTGGGGACTTTCCAGGGAGGCGTGGCCTGGGCGGGACTGGGGAGTGGCGAGCCCTCAGAT
CCTGCATATAAGCAGCTGCTTTTTGCCTGTACTGGGTCTCTCTGGTTAGACCAGATCTGAGCCTGGGAGC
TCTCTGGCTAACTAGGGAACCCACTGCTTAAGCCTCAATAAAGCTTGCCTTGAGTGCTTCAAGTAGTGTG
TGCCCGTCTGTTGTGTGACTCTGGTAACTAGAGATCCCTCAGACCCTTTTAGTCAGTGTGGAAAATCTCT
AGCAGTGGCGCCCGAACAGGGACTTGAAAGCGAAAGGGAAACCAGAGGAGCTCTCTCGACGCAGGACTCG
GCTTGCTGAAGCGCGCACGGCAAGAGGCGAGGGGCGGCGACTGGTGAGTACGCCAAAAATTTTGACTAGC
GGAGGCTAGAAGGAGAGAGATGGGTGCGAGAGCGTCAGTATTAAGCGGGGGAGAATTAGATCGCGATGGG
AAAAAATTCGGTTAAGGCCAGGGGGAAAGAAAAAATATAAATTAAAACATATAGTATGGGCAAGCAGGGA
GCTAGAACGATTCGCAGTTAATCCTGGCCTGTTAGAAACATCAGAAGGCTGTAGACAAATACTGGGACAG
CTACAACCATCCCTTCAGACAGGATCAGAAGAACTTAGATCATTATATAATACAGTAGCAACCCTCTATT
GTGTGCATCAAAGGATAGAGATAAAAGACACCAAGGAAGCTTTAGACAAGATAGAGGAAGAGCAAAACAA
AAGTAAGACCACCGCACAGCAAGCGGCCGGCCGCTGATCTTCAGACCTGGAGGAGGAGATATGAGGGACA
ATTGGAGAAGTGAATTATATAAATATAAAGTAGTAAAAATTGAACCATTAGGAGTAGCACCCACCAAGGC
AAAGAGAAGAGTGGTGCAGAGAGAAAAAAGAGCAGTGGGAATAGGAGCTTTGTTCCTTGGGTTCTTGGGA
GCAGCAGGAAGCACTATGGGCGCAGCGTCAATGACGCTGACGGTACAGGCCAGACAATTATTGTCTGGTA
TAGTGCAGCAGCAGAACAATTTGCTGAGGGCTATTGAGGCGCAACAGCATCTGTTGCAACTCACAGTCTG
GGGCATCAAGCAGCTCCAGGCAAGAATCCTGGCTGTGGAAAGATACCTAAAGGATCAACAGCTCCTGGGG
ATTTGGGGTTGCTCTGGAAAACTCATTTGCACCACTGCTGTGCCTTGGAATGCTAGTTGGAGTAATAAAT
CTCTGGAACAGATTTGGAATCACACGACCTGGATGGAGTGGGACAGAGAAATTAACAATTACACAAGCTT
AATACACTCCTTAATTGAAGAATCGCAAAACCAGCAAGAAAAGAATGAACAAGAATTATTGGAATTAGAT
AAATGGGCAAGTTTGTGGAATTGGTTTAACATAACAAATTGGCTGTGGTATATAAAATTATTCATAATGA
TAGTAGGAGGCTTGGTAGGTTTAAGAATAGTTTTTGCTGTACTTTCTATAGTGAATAGAGTTAGGCAGGG
ATATTCACCATTATCGTTTCAGACCCACCTCCCAACCCCGAGGGGACCCGACAGGCCCGAAGGAATAGAA
GAAGAAGGTGGAGAGAGAGACAGAGACAGATCCATTCGATTAGTGAACGGATCTCGACGGTATCGCCTTT
AAAAGAAAAGGGGGGATTGGGGGGTACAGTGCAGGGGAAAGAATAGTAGACATAATAGCAACAGACATAC
AAACTAAAGAATTACAAAAACAAATTACAAAAATTCAAAATTTTCGGGTTTATTACAGGGACAGCAGAGA
TCCAGTTTATCGATGAGGCCCTTTCGTCTTCACTCGAGTTTACTCCCTATCAGTGATAGAGAACGTATGT
CGAGTTTACTCCCTATCAGTGATAGAGAACGATGTCGAGTTTACTCCCTATCAGTGATAGAGAACGTATG
TCGAGTTTACTCCCTATCAGTGATAGAGAACGTATGTCGAGTTTACTCCCTATCAGTGATAGAGAACGTA
TGTCGAGTTTATCCCTATCAGTGATAGAGAACGTATGTCGAGTTTACTCCCTATCAGTGATAGAGAACGT
ATGTCGAGGTAGGCGTGTACGGTGGGAGGCCTATATAAGCAGAGCTCGTTTAGTGAACCGTCAGATCGCC
TGGAGAAGGATCCGCCACCATGATGGCGACATTCATCTCGGTGCAGCTGAAAAAGACCTCAGAGGTGGAC
CTGGCCAAGCCGCTGGTGAAGTTCATCCAGCAGACTTACCCAAGCGGCGGGGAAGAGCAGGCCCAGTACT
GCCGCGCGGCGGAGGAGCTCAGCAAGCTGCGCCGCGCCGCAGTCGGTCGTCCGCTGGACAAGCACGAGGG
CGCGCTCGAGACGCTCCTGAGATATTATGATCAGATTTGTTCTATTGAACCCAAATTCCCATTTTCTGAA
AATCAGATCTGCTTGACATTTACCTGGAAGGATGCTTTCGATAAAGGTTCACTTTTTGGAGGCTCTGTAA
AACTGGCTCTTGCAAGCTTAGGATATGAAAAGAGCTGTGTGTTGTTCAATTGTGCAGCCTTAGCTAGCCA
AATTGCAGCAGAACAGAACTTAGACAACGATGAAGGATTGAAAATCGCTGCTAAACATTACCAGTTTGCT
AGTGGTGCCTTTTTACATATTAAAGAGACGGTTTTATCTGCCTTAAGTCGAGAGCCGACCGTGGACATAT
CTCCAGATACTGTTGGGACCCTCAGTCTTATTATGCTGGCACAGGCTCAAGAAGTATTTTTTTTAAAAGC
CACAAGAGATAAAATGAAAGATGCCATCATAGCTAAATTGGCTAATCAGGCTGCAGATTATTTTGGTGAT
GCTTTCAAACAGTGTCAATACAAAGATACTCTCCCCAAGGAGGTGTTCCCTGTCTTGGCTGCAAAGCACT
GTATCATGCAGGCCAATGCTGAGTACCATCAGTCTATCCTGGCAAAACAGCAGAAGAAATTTGGAGAAGA
AATTGCAAGGTTACAGCATGCAGCAGAACTGATTAAAACAGTGGCATCTCGCTATGATGAATATGTTAAT
GTGAAGGATTTTTCTGACAAAATCAATCGTGCCCTTGCTGCAGCAAAGAAGGATAATGACTTCATTTATC
ATGATCGAGTTCCAGACCTTAAAGATCTAGATCCTATTGGCAAAGCCACACTTGTGAAATCTACCCCGGT
CAATGTACCCATCAGTCAGAAATTTACTGATCTGTTTGAGAAGATGGTTCCCGTGTCAGTACAGCAGTCT
TTGGCTGCCTATAATCAGAGGAAAGCCGATTTGGTTAACAGATCAATTGCTCAGATGAGAGAAGCCACCA
CTTTGGCAAATGGGGTGCTAGCTTCCCTTAATCTTCCAGCAGCAATTGAAGATGTGTCTGGAGACACTGT
ACCTCAGTCTATATTGACTAAATCCAGATCTGTGATTGAACAGGGAGGCATCCAGACTGTTGATCAGTTG
ATTAAAGAACTGCCTGAATTACTGCAACGAAATAGAGAAATCCTAGATGAGTCATTAAGGTTGTTGGATG
AAGAAGAAGCAACCGATAATGATTTAAGAGCAAAATTTAAGGAACGTTGGCAAAGGACACCATCCAATGA
ACTGTATAAGCCTTTAAGAGCAGAGGGAACCAACTTCAGAACAGTTTTAGATAAAGCTGTGCAGGCAGAT
GGACAAGTGAAAGAATGTTACCAGTCTCATCGTGACACCATCGTGCTTTTGTGTAAGCCAGAGCCTGAGC
TGAATGCTGCCATCCCTTCTGCTAATCCAGCAAAGACCATGCAGGGCAGTGAGGTTGTAAATGTCTTAAA
ATCCTTATTGTCAAATCTTGATGAAGTAAAGAAGGAAAGAGAGGGTCTGGAGAATGACTTGAAATCTGTG
AATTTTGACATGACAAGCAAGTTTTTGACAGCCCTGGCTCAAGATGGTGTGATAAATGAAGAAGCTCTTT
CTGTTACTGAACTAGATCGAGTCTATGGAGGTCTTACAACTAAAGTCCAAGAATCTCTAAAGAAACAGGA
GGGACTTCTTAAAAATATTCAGGTCTCACATCAGGAATTTTCAAAAATGAAACAATCTAATAATGAAGCT
AACTTAAGAGAAGAAGTTTTGAAGAATTTAGCTACTGCGTATGACAACTTTGTTGAACTTGTAGCTAATT
TGAAGGAAGGCACAAAGTTTTACAATGAGTTGACTGAAATCCTGGTCAGGTTCCAGAACAAATGCAGTGA
TATAGTTTTTGCACGGAAGACAGAAAGAGATGAACTCTTAAAGGACTTGCAACAAAGCATTGCCAGAGAA
CCTAGTGCTCCTTCAATTCCTACACCTGCGTATCAGTCCTCACCAGCAGGAGGACATGCACCAACTCCTC
CAACTCCAGCGCCAAGAACCATGCCGCCTACTAAGCCCCAGCCCCCAGCCAGGCCTCCACCACCTGTGCT
TCCAGCAAATCGAGCTCCTTCTGCTACTGCTCCATCTCCAGTGGGGGCTGGGACTGCTGCGCCAGCTCCA
TCACAAACGCCTGGCTCAGCTCCTCCTCCACAGGCGCAGGGACCACCCTATCCCACCTATCCAGGATATC
CTGGGTATTGCCAAATGCCCATGCCCATGGGCTATAATCCTTATGCGTATGGCCAGTATAATATGCCATA
TCCACCAGTGTATCACCAGAGTCCTGGACAGGCTCCATACCCGGGACCCCAGCAGCCTTCATACCCCTTC
CCTCAGCCCCCACAGCAGTCTTACTATCCACAGCAGCCCGGGGACGAGGAGCTCGAGCGCCGGCTTCGCG
AGGAATTGGAACGGCGCCTTCGCGAGGAGCTGGAACGTCGACTCCGCGGCTCTTCCATGGTGAGCAAGGG
CGAGGAGCTGTTCACCGGGGTGGTGCCCATCCTGGTCGAGCTGGACGGCGACGTAAACGGCCACAAGTTC
AGCGTGTCCGGCGAGGGCGAGGGCGATGCCACCTACGGCAAGCTGACCCTGAAGTTCATCTGCACCACCG
GCAAGCTGCCCGTGCCCTGGCCCACCCTCGTGACCACCCTGACCTACGGCGTGCAGTGCTTCAGCCGCTA
CCCCGACCACATGAAGCAGCACGACTTCTTCAAGTCCGCCATGCCCGAAGGCTACGTCCAGGAGCGCACC
ATCTTCTTCAAGGACGACGGCAACTACAAGACCCGCGCCGAGGTGAAGTTCGAGGGCGACACCCTGGTGA
ACCGCATCGAGCTGAAGGGCATCGACTTCAAGGAGGACGGCAACATCCTGGGGCACAAGCTGGAGTACAA
CTACAACAGCCACAACGTCTATATCATGGCCGACAAGCAGAAGAACGGCATCAAGGTGAACTTCAAGATC
CGCCACAACATCGAGGACGGCAGCGTGCAGCTCGCCGACCACTACCAGCAGAACACCCCCATCGGCGACG
GCCCCGTGCTGCTGCCCGACAACCACTACCTGAGCACCCAGTCCGCCCTGAGCAAAGACCCCAACGAGAA
GCGCGATCACATGGTCCTGCTGGAGTTCGTGACCGCCGCCGGGATCACTCTCGGCATGGACGAGCTGTAC
AAGTAATAAGAATTCTACCGGGTAGGGGAGGCGCTTTTCCCAAGGCAGTCTGGAGCATGCGCTTTAGCAG
CCCCGCTGGGCACTTGGCGCTACACAAGTGGCCTCTGGCCTCGCACACATTCCACATCCACCGGTAGGCG
CCAACCGGCTCCGTTCTTTGGTGGCCCCTTCGCGCCACCTTCTACTCCTCCCCTAGTCAGGAAGTTCCCC
CCCGCCCCGCAGCTCGCGTCGTGCAGGACGTGACAAATGGAAGTAGCACGTCTCACTAGTCTCGTGCAGA
TGGACAGCACCGCTGAGCAATGGAAGCGGGTAGGCCTTTGGGGCAGCGGCCAATAGCAGCTTTGCTCCTT
CGCTTTCTGGGCTCAGAGGCTGGGAAGGGGTGGGTCCGGGGGCGGGCTCAGGGGCGGGCTCAGGGGCGGG
GCGGGCGCCCGAAGGTCCTCCGGAGGCCCGGCATTCTGCACGCTTCAAAAGCGCACGTCTGCCGCGCTGT
TCTCCTCTTCCTCATCTCCGGGCCTTTCGACCTGCAGCCCAAGCTTACCATGACCGAGTACAAGCCCACG
GTGCGCCTCGCCACCCGCGACGACGTCCCCAGGGCCGTACGCACCCTCGCCGCCGCGTTCGCCGACTACC
CCGCCACGCGCCACACCGTCGATCCGGACCGCCACATCGAGCGGGTCACCGAGCTGCAAGAACTCTTCCT
CACGCGCGTCGGGCTCGACATCGGCAAGGTGTGGGTCGCGGACGACGGCGCCGCGGTGGCGGTCTGGACC
ACGCCGGAGAGCGTCGAAGCGGGGGCGGTGTTCGCCGAGATCGGCCCGCGCATGGCCGAGTTGAGCGGTT
CCCGGCTGGCCGCGCAGCAACAGATGGAAGGCCTCCTGGCGCCGCACCGGCCCAAGGAGCCCGCGTGGTT
CCTGGCCACCGTCGGCGTCTCGCCCGACCACCAGGGCAAGGGTCTGGGCAGCGCCGTCGTGCTCCCCGGA
GTGGAGGCGGCCGAGCGCGCCGGGGTGCCCGCCTTCCTGGAGACCTCCGCGCCCCGCAACCTCCCCTTCT
ACGAGCGGCTCGGCTTCACCGTCACCGCCGACGTCGAGGTGCCCGAAGGACCGCGCACCTGGTGCATGAC
CCGCAAGCCCGGTGCCTGACGGGCGCGTCTGGAACAATCAACCTCTGGATTACAAAATTTGTGAAAGATT
GACTGGTATTCTTAACTATGTTGCTCCTTTTACGCTATGTGGATACGCTGCTTTAATGCCTTTGTATCAT
GCTATTGCTTCCCGTATGGCTTTCATTTTCTCCTCCTTGTATAAATCCTGGTTGCTGTCTCTTTATGAGG
AGTTGTGGCCCGTTGTCAGGCAACGTGGCGTGGTGTGCACTGTGTTTGCTGACGCAACCCCCACTGGTTG
GGGCATTGCCACCACCTGTCAGCTCCTTTCCGGGACTTTCGCTTTCCCCCTCCCTATTGCCACGGCGGAA
CTCATCGCCGCCTGCCTTGCCCGCTGCTGGACAGGGGCTCGGCTGTTGGGCACTGACAATTCCGTGGTGT
TGTCGGGGAAGCTGACGTCCTTTCCATGGCTGCTCGCCTGTGTTGCCACCTGGATTCTGCGCGGGACGTC
CTTCTGCTACGTCCCTTCGGCCCTCAATCCAGCGGACCTTCCTTCCCGCGGCCTGCTGCCGGCTCTGCGG
CCTCTTCCGCGTCTTCGCCTTCGCCCTCAGACGAGTCGGATCTCCCTTTGGGCCGCCTCCCCGCCTGGAA
TTAATTCTGCAGTCGAGACCTAGAAAAACATGGAGCAATCACAAGTAGCAATACAGCAGCTACCAATGCT
GATTGTGCCTGGCTAGAAGCACAAGAGGAGGAGGAGGTGGGTTTTCCAGTCACACCTCAGGTACCTTTAA
GACCAATGACTTACAAGGCAGCTGTAGATCTTAGCCACTTTTTAAAAGAAAAGAGGGGACTGGAAGGGCT
AATTCACTCCCAACGAAGACAAGATATCCTTGATCTGTGGATCTACCACACACAAGGCTACTTCCCTGAT
TAGCAGAACTACACACCAGGGCCAGGGGTCAGATATCCACTGACCTTTGGATGGTGCTACAAGCTAGTAC
CAGTTGAGCCAGATAAGGTAGAAGAGGCCAATAAAGGAGAGAACACCAGCTTGTTACACCCTGTGAGCCT
GCATGGGATGGATGACCCGGAGAGAGAAGTGTTAGAGTGGAGGTTTGACAGCCGCCTAGCATTTCATCAC
GTGGCCCGAGAGCTGCATCCGGAGTACTTCAAGAACTGCTGATATCGAGCTTGCTACAAGGGACTTTCCG
CTGGGGACTTTCCAGGGAGGCGTGGCCTGGGCGGGACTGGGGAGTGGCGAGCCCTCAGATCCTGCATATA
AGCAGCTGCTTTTTGCCTGTACTGGGTCTCTCTGGTTAGACCAGATCTGAGCCTGGGAGCTCTCTGGCTA
ACTAGGGAACCCACTGCTTAAGCCTCAATAAAGCTTGCCTTGAGTGCTTCAAGTAGTGTGTGCCCGTCTG
TTGTGTGACTCTGGTAACTAGAGATCCCTCAGACCCTTTTAGTCAGTGTGGAAAATCTCTAGCAGTAGTA
GTTCATGTCATCTTATTATTCAGTATTTATAACTTGCAAAGAAATGAATATCAGAGAGTGAGAGGCCTTG
ACATTGCTAGCGTTTACCGTCGACCTCTAGCTAGAGCTTGGCGTAATCATGGTCATAGCTGTTTCCTGTG
TGAAATTGTTATCCGCTCACAATTCCACACAACATACGAGCCGGAAGCATAAAGTGTAAAGCCTGGGGTG
CCTAATGAGTGAGCTAACTCACATTAATTGCGTTGCGCTCACTGCCCGCTTTCCAGTCGGGAAACCTGTC
GTGCCAGCTGCATTAATGAATCGGCCAACGCGCGGGGAGAGGCGGTTTGCGTATTGGGCGCTCTTCCGCT
TCCTCGCTCACTGACTCGCTGCGCTCGGTCGTTCGGCTGCGGCGAGCGGTATCAGCTCACTCAAAGGCGG
TAATACGGTTATCCACAGAATCAGGGGATAACGCAGGAAAGAACATGTGAGCAAAAGGCCAGCAAAAGGC
CAGGAACCGTAAAAAGGCCGCGTTGCTGGCGTTTTTCCATAGGCTCCGCCCCCCTGACGAGCATCACAAA
AATCGACGCTCAAGTCAGAGGTGGCGAAACCCGACAGGACTATAAAGATACCAGGCGTTTCCCCCTGGAA
GCTCCCTCGTGCGCTCTCCTGTTCCGACCCTGCCGCTTACCGGATACCTGTCCGCCTTTCTCCCTTCGGG
AAGCGTGGCGCTTTCTCATAGCTCACGCTGTAGGTATCTCAGTTCGGTGTAGGTCGTTCGCTCCAAGCTG
GGCTGTGTGCACGAACCCCCCGTTCAGCCCGACCGCTGCGCCTTATCCGGTAACTATCGTCTTGAGTCCA
ACCCGGTAAGACACGACTTATCGCCACTGGCAGCAGCCACTGGTAACAGGATTAGCAGAGCGAGGTATGT
AGGCGGTGCTACAGAGTTCTTGAAGTGGTGGCCTAACTACGGCTACACTAGAAGAACAGTATTTGGTATC
TGCGCTCTGCTGAAGCCAGTTACCTTCGGAAAAAGAGTTGGTAGCTCTTGATCCGGCAAACAAACCACCG
CTGGTAGCGGTGGTTTTTTTGTTTGCAAGCAGCAGATTACGCGCAGAAAAAAAGGATCTCAAGAAGATCC
TTTGATCTTTTCTACGGGGTCTGACGCTCAGTGGAACGAAAACTCACGTTAAGGGATTTTGGTCATGAGA
TTATCAAAAAGGATCTTCACCTAGATCCTTTTAAATTAAAAATGAAGTTTTAAATCAATCTAAAGTATAT
ATGAGTAAACTTGGTCTGACAGTTACCAATGCTTAATCAGTGAGGCACCTATCTCAGCGATCTGTCTATT
TCGTTCATCCATAGTTGCCTGACTCCCCGTCGTGTAGATAACTACGATACGGGAGGGCTTACCATCTGGC
CCCAGTGCTGCAATGATACCGCGAGACCCACGCTCACCGGCTCCAGATTTATCAGCAATAAACCAGCCAG
CCGGAAGGGCCGAGCGCAGAAGTGGTCCTGCAACTTTATCCGCCTCCATCCAGTCTATTAATTGTTGCCG
GGAAGCTAGAGTAAGTAGTTCGCCAGTTAATAGTTTGCGCAACGTTGTTGCCATTGCTACAGGCATCGTG
GTGTCACGCTCGTCGTTTGGTATGGCTTCATTCAGCTCCGGTTCCCAACGATCAAGGCGAGTTACATGAT
CCCCCATGTTGTGCAAAAAAGCGGTTAGCTCCTTCGGTCCTCCGATCGTTGTCAGAAGTAAGTTGGCCGC
AGTGTTATCACTCATGGTTATGGCAGCACTGCATAATTCTCTTACTGTCATGCCATCCGTAAGATGCTTT
TCTGTGACTGGTGAGTACTCAACCAAGTCATTCTGAGAATAGTGTATGCGGCGACCGAGTTGCTCTTGCC
CGGCGTCAATACGGGATAATACCGCGCCACATAGCAGAACTTTAAAAGTGCTCATCATTGGAAAACGTTC
TTCGGGGCGAAAACTCTCAAGGATCTTACCGCTGTTGAGATCCAGTTCGATGTAACCCACTCGTGCACCC
AACTGATCTTCAGCATCTTTTACTTTCACCAGCGTTTCTGGGTGAGCAAAAACAGGAAGGCAAAATGCCG
CAAAAAAGGGAATAAGGGCGACACGGAAATGTTGAATACTCATACTCTTCCTTTTTCAATATTATTGAAG
CATTTATCAGGGTTATTGTCTCATGAGCGGATACATATTTGAATGTATTTAGAAAAATAAACAAATAGGG
GTTCCGCGCACATTTCCCCGAAAAGTGCCACCTGACGTCGACGGATCGGGAGATCAACTTGTTTATTGCA
GCTTATAATGGTTACAAATAAAGCAATAGCATCACAAATTTCACAAATAAAGCATTTTTTTCACTGCATT
CTAGTTGTGGTTTGTCCAAACTCATCAATGTATCTTATCATGTCTGGATCAACTGGATAACTCAAGCTAA
CCAAAATCATCCCAAACTTCCCACCCCATACCCTATTACCACTGCCAATTACCTGTGGTTTCATTTACTC
TAAACCTGTGATTCCTCTGAATTATTTTCATTTTAAAGAAATTGTATTTGTTAAATATGTACTACAAACT
TAGTAGT
Features (pLannotate 1.2.2; 23 found; start..end, strand, type, name):
    377..634     +  LTR            5' LTR (truncated): truncated 5' long terminal repeat (LTR) from HIV-1
    681..806     +  misc_feature   HIV-1 Ψ: packaging signal of human immunodeficiency virus type 1
    790..1128    +  CDS            HIV-1 gag (fragment): gag protein from human immunodeficiency virus 1; gag
   1303..1536    +  misc_feature   RRE: The Rev response element (RRE) of HIV-1 allows for Rev-dependent mRNA export from the nucleus to the cytoplasm.
   1913..2013    +  CDS            Rev (fragment): human immunodeficiency virus 1 (HIV-1) Rev protein; rev; enhances nuclear export of unspliced and incompletely spliced viral mRNAs
   2028..2143    +  misc_feature   cPPT/CTS: central polypurine tract and central termination sequence of HIV-1 (lacking the first T)
   2206..2520    +  promoter       tight TRE promoter: Tet-responsive promoter PTight, consisting of seven tet operator sequences followed by the minimal CMV promoter
   2543..5146    +  CDS            PDCD6IP: PDC6I_HUMAN - Also known as AIP1, ALIX, KIAA1375. Experimental evidence at protein level: Swiss-Prot protein existence level 1. (Microbial infection) Involved in HIV-1 virus budding. Can replace TSG101 it its role of supporting HIV-1 release; this function requires the interaction with CHMP4B. The ESCRT machinery also functions in topologically equivalent membrane fission events, such as enveloped virus budding (HIV-1 and other lentiviruses). From Homo sapiens (Human).
   5237..5956    +  CDS            EGFP: the original enhanced GFP (Yang et al., 1996) mammalian codon-optimized
   5970..6469    +  promoter       PGK promoter: mouse phosphoglycerate kinase 1 promoter
   6490..7089    +  CDS            PuroR: puromycin N-acetyltransferase; pac from Streptomyces alboniger; confers resistance to puromycin
   7106..7694    +  misc_feature   WPRE: woodchuck hepatitis virus posttranscriptional regulatory element
   7711..8229    +  CDS            nef (fragment): NEF_HV1BR - Experimental evidence at protein level: Swiss-Prot protein existence level 1. Extracellular Nef protein targets CD4(+) T-lymphocytes for apoptosis by interacting with CXCR4 surface receptors (PubMed:14990729). From Human immunodeficiency virus type 1 group M subtype B (isolate BRU/LAI) (HIV-1).
   8277..8534    +  LTR            5' LTR (truncated): truncated 5' long terminal repeat (LTR) from HIV-1
   8684..8706    -  protein_bind   lac operator (fragment): The lac repressor binds to the lac operator to inhibit transcription in E. coli. This inhibition can be relieved by adding lactose or isopropyl-β-D-thiogalactopyranoside (IPTG). lac repressor encoded by lacI
   8710..8740    -  promoter       lac promoter: promoter for the E. coli lac operon
   8755..8776    -  protein_bind   CAP binding site: CAP binding activates transcription in the presence of cAMP. E. coli catabolite activator protein
   8789..8881    -  CDS            lacI (fragment): lac repressor; lacI; The lac repressor binds to the lac operator to inhibit transcription in E. coli. This inhibition can be relieved by adding lactose or isopropyl-β-D-thiogalactopyranoside (IPTG).
   9064..9652    -  rep_origin     ori: high-copy-number ColE1/pMB1/pBR322/pUC origin of replication
   9823..10683   -  CDS            AmpR: β-lactamase; bla; confers resistance to ampicillin, carbenicillin, and related antibiotics
  10684..10788   -  promoter       AmpR promoter: bla
  10836..10970   +  polyA_signal   SV40 poly(A) signal: SV40 polyadenylation signal
  11137..329     +  CDS            nef (fragment) (across the origin): NEF_HV1BR - Experimental evidence at protein level: Swiss-Prot protein existence level 1. Extracellular Nef protein targets CD4(+) T-lymphocytes for apoptosis by interacting with CXCR4 surface receptors (PubMed:14990729). From Human immunodeficiency virus type 1 group M subtype B (isolate BRU/LAI) (HIV-1).
