[The description below was written by a language model from this plasmid's Addgene catalogue record and pLannotate feature annotations shown in this document.]
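Description:
pLVX ALIX-GFP WT is an HIV-1-derived lentiviral transfer vector built on the pLVX backbone for regulated expression of fluorescently tagged human ALIX (PDCD6IP) in mammalian cells. It is propagated in E. coli through a high-copy ColE1/pUC-type origin and an ampicillin resistance gene. The catalogue lists a total size of about 11.2 kb, slightly larger than the 11,137 nt sequenced record used for annotation. The viral portion is flanked by two HIV-1 LTR features, each adjoined by nef-derived sequence. It contains the Ψ packaging signal with a gag fragment, the Rev response element for Rev-dependent nuclear export of the genomic RNA, and the cPPT/CTS element that aids nuclear import in transduced cells. No viral structural or enzymatic genes are annotated, so these functions would have to be supplied in trans to produce particles.

The payload is the wild-type ALIX coding sequence fused at its C terminus to EGFP. The record also lists an "h30" element between or alongside them, which it does not define; the short unannotated gap between the two coding sequences is consistent with a linker. Expression is driven by the tight TRE promoter, which consists of seven tet operators upstream of a minimal CMV promoter, so transcription depends on a tetracycline-controlled transactivator. This plasmid does not encode one, and it must be provided by the host cell line or a second vector. Downstream, a mouse PGK promoter drives puromycin N-acetyltransferase for selection of stably transduced cells, and a WPRE enhances transcript stability and expression.

ALIX is an ESCRT-associated factor involved in membrane fission events, including HIV-1 budding. The construct therefore suits making stable, inducible cell lines for imaging ALIX localisation and dynamics, and the "WT" label suggests it may serve as a reference for mutant versions.
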