Addgene plasmid #138582: pLVX ALIX-GFP WT
Purpose: Expresses fluorescent ALIX in mammalian cells
Depositing lab: Wesley Sundquist. Depositing organization: University of Utah.
Backbone
  Vector backbone: pLVX
  Backbone size w/o insert (bp): 7769
  Total vector size (bp): 11183
  Vector type: Mammalian Expression, Lentiviral
  Selectable markers: Puromycin
Growth in bacteria
  Bacterial resistance: Ampicillin, 100 μg/mL
  Growth temperature: 37°C
  Growth strain: NEB Stable
  Copy number: Unknown
Gene/Insert
  Gene/Insert name: ALIX (alt name: PDCD6IP)
  Species: H. sapiens (human)
  Insert size (bp): 3414
  GenBank ID: HGNC:8766 OMIM: 608074
  Entrez Gene: PDCD6IP (a.k.a. AIP1, ALIX, DRIP4, HP95, MCPH29)
  Promoter: TREtight
  Tag / fusion protein: h30 (C terminal on insert); GFP (C terminal on insert)
  Cloning method: Gibson Cloning
  Sequencing primers: 5′ gtcgaggtaggcgtgtacgg; 3′ gaggccagaggccacttgtgtag
Terms and licenses: Academic/Nonprofit Terms; Industry Terms: Not Available to Industry
How to cite: pLVX ALIX-GFP WT was a gift from Wesley Sundquist (Addgene plasmid # 138582 ; http://n2t.net/addgene:138582 ; RRID:Addgene_138582)
