>Addgene plasmid #138582 | pLVX ALIX-GFP WT | depositor partial sequence | sequence record 267744 | Partial TREtight promoter, ALIX, h30, GFP, PGK promoter, partial puro(R)
CTCGTTTAGTGACCGTCAGATCGCCTGGAGAAGGATCCGCCACCATGATGGCGACATTCATCTCGGTGCA
GCTGAAAAAGACCTCAGAGGTGGACCTGGCCAAGCCGCTGGTGAAGTTCATCCAGCAGACTTACCCAAGC
GGCGGGGAAGAGCAGGCCCAGTACTGCCGCGCGGCGGAGGAGCTCAGCAAGCTGCGCCGCGCCGCAGTCG
GTCGTCCGCTGGACAAGCACGAGGGCGCGCTCGAGACGCTCCTGAGATATTATGATCAGATTTGTTCTAT
TGAACCCAAATTCCCATTTTCTGAAAATCAGATCTGCTTGACATTTACCTGGAAGGATGCTTTCGATAAA
GGTTCACTTTTTGGAGGCTCTGTAAAACTGGCTCTTGCAAGCTTAGGATATGAAAAGAGCTGTGTGTTGT
TCAATTGTGCAGCCTTAGCTAGCCAAATTGCAGCAGAACAGAACTTAGACAACGATGAAGGATTGAAAAT
CGCTGCTAAACATTACCAGTTTGCTAGTGGTGCCTTTTTACATATTAAAGAGACGGTTTTATCTGCCTTA
AGTCGAGAGCCGACCGTGGACATATCTCCAGATACTGTTGGGACCCTCAGTCTTATTATGCTGGCACAGG
CTCAAGAAGTATTTTTTTTAAAAGCCACAAGAGATAAAATGAAAGATGCCATCATAGCTAAATTGGCTAA
TCAGGCTGCAGATTATTTTGGTGATGCTTTCAAACAGTGTCAATACAAAGATACTCTCCCCAAGGAGGTG
TTCCCTGTCTTGGCTGCAAAGCACTGTATCATGCAGGCCAATGCTGAGTACCATCAGTCTATCCTGGCAA
AACAGCAGAAGAAATTTGGAGAAGAAATTGCAAGGTTACAGCATGCAGCAGAACTGATTAAAACAGTGGC
ATCTCGCTATGATGAATATGTTAATGTGAAGGATTTTTCTGACAAAATCAATCGTGCCCTTGCTGCAGCA
AAGAAGGATAATGACTTCATTTATCATGATCGAGTTCCAGACCTTAAAGATCTAGATCCTATTGGCAAAG
CCACACTTGTGAAATCTACCCCGGTCAATGTACCCATCAGTCAGAAATTTACTGATCTGTTTGAGAAGAT
GGTTCCCGTGTCAGTACAGCAGTCTTTGGCTGCCTATAATCAGAGGAAAGCCGATTTGGTTAACAGATCA
ATTGCTCAGATGAGAGAAGCCACCACTTTGGCAAATGGGGTGCTAGCTTCCCTTAATCTTCCAGCAGCAA
TTGAAGATGTGTCTGGAGACACTGTACCTCAGTCTATATTGACTAAATCCAGATCTGTGATTGAACAGGG
AGGCATCCAGACTGTTGATCAGTTGATTAAAGAACTGCCTGAATTACTGCAACGAAATAGAGAAATCCTA
GATGAGTCATTAAGGTTGTTGGATGAAGAAGAAGCAACCGATAATGATTTAAGAGCAAAATTTAAGGAAC
GTTGGCAAAGGACACCATCCAATGAACTGTATAAGCCTTTAAGAGCAGAGGGAACCAACTTCAGAACAGT
TTTAGATAAAGCTGTGCAGGCAGATGGACAAGTGAAAGAATGTTACCAGTCTCATCGTGACACCATCGTG
CTTTTGTGTAAGCCAGAGCCTGAGCTGAATGCTGCCATCCCTTCTGCTAATCCAGCAAAGACCATGCAGG
GCAGTGAGGTTGTAAATGTCTTAAAATCCTTATTGTCAAATCTTGATGAAGTAAAGAAGGAAAGAGAGGG
TCTGGAGAATGACTTGAAATCTGTGAATTTTGACATGACAAGCAAGTTTTTGACAGCCCTGGCTCAAGAT
GGTGTGATAAATGAAGAAGCTCTTTCTGTTACTGAACTAGATCGAGTCTATGGAGGTCTTACAACTAAAG
TCCAAGAATCTCTAAAGAAACAGGAGGGACTTCTTAAAAATATTCAGGTCTCACATCAGGAATTTTCAAA
AATGAAACAATCTAATAATGAAGCTAACTTAAGAGAAGAAGTTTTGAAGAATTTAGCTACTGCGTATGAC
AACTTTGTTGAACTTGTAGCTAATTTGAAGGAAGGCACAAAGTTTTACAATGAGTTGACTGAAATCCTGG
TCAGGTTCCAGAACAAATGCAGTGATATAGTTTTTGCACGGAAGACAGAAAGAGATGAACTCTTAAAGGA
CTTGCAACAAAGCATTGCCAGAGAACCTAGTGCTCCTTCAATTCCTACACCTGCGTATCAGTCCTCACCA
GCAGGAGGACATGCACCAACTCCTCCAACTCCAGCGCCAAGAACCATGCCGCCTACTAAGCCCCAGCCCC
CAGCCAGGCCTCCACCACCTGTGCTTCCAGCAAATCGAGCTCCTTCTGCTACTGCTCCATCTCCAGTGGG
GGCTGGGACTGCTGCGCCAGCTCCATCACAAACGCCTGGCTCAGCTCCTCCTCCACAGGCGCAGGGACCA
CCCTATCCCACCTATCCAGGATATCCTGGGTATTGCCAAATGCCCATGCCCATGGGCTATAATCCTTATG
CGTATGGCCAGTATAATATGCCATATCCACCAGTGTATCACCAGAGTCCTGGACAGGCTCCATACCCGGG
ACCCCAGCAGCCTTCATACCCCTTCCCTCAGCCCCCACAGCAGTCTTACTATCCACAGCAGCCCGGGGAC
GAGGAGCTCGAGCGCCGGCTTCGCGAGGAATTGGAACGGCGCCTTCGCGAGGAGCTGGAACGTCGACTCC
GCGGCTCTTCCATGGTGAGCAAGGGCGAGGAGCTGTTCACCGGGGTGGTGCCCATCCTGGTCGAGCTGGA
CGGCGACGTAAACGGCCACAAGTTCAGCGTGTCCGGCGAGGGCGAGGGCGATGCCACCTACGGCAAGCTG
ACCCTGAAGTTCATCTGCACCACCGGCAAGCTGCCCGTGCCCTGGCCCACCCTCGTGACCACCCTGACCT
ACGGCGTGCAGTGCTTCAGCCGCTACCCCGACCACATGAAGCAGCACGACTTCTTCAAGTCCGCCATGCC
CGAAGGCTACGTCCAGGAGCGCACCATCTTCTTCAAGGACGACGGCAACTACAAGACCCGCGCCGAGGTG
AAGTTCGAGGGCGACACCCTGGTGAACCGCATCGAGCTGAAGGGCATCGACTTCAAGGAGGACGGCAACA
TCCTGGGGCACAAGCTGGAGTACAACTACAACAGCCACAACGTCTATATCATGGCCGACAAGCAGAAGAA
CGGCATCAAGGTGAACTTCAAGATCCGCCACAACATCGAGGACGGCAGCGTGCAGCTCGCCGACCACTAC
CAGCAGAACACCCCCATCGGCGACGGCCCCGTGCTGCTGCCCGACAACCACTACCTGAGCACCCAGTCCG
CCCTGAGCAAAGACCCCAACGAGAAGCGCGATCACATGGTCCTGCTGGAGTTCGTGACCGCCGCCGGGAT
CACTCTCGGCATGGACGAGCTGTACAAGTAATAAGAATTCTACCGGGTAGGGGAGGCGCTTTTCCCAAGG
CAGTCTGGAGCATGCGCTTTAGCAGCCCCGCTGGGCACTTGGCGCTACACAAGTGGCCTCTGGCCTCGCA
CACATTCCACATCCACCGGTAGGCGCCAACCGGCTCCGTTCTTTGGTGGCCCCTTCGCGCCACCTTCTAC
TCCTCCCCTAGTCAGGAAGTTCCCCCCCGCCCCGCAGCTCGCGTCGTGCAGGACGTGACAAATGGAAGTA
GCACGTCTCACTAGTCTCGTGCAGATGGACAGCACCGCTGAGCAATGGAAGCGGGTAGGCCTTTGGGGCA
GCGGCCAATAGCAGCTTTGCTCCTTCGCTTTCTGGGCTCAGAGGCTGGGAAGGGGTGGGTCCGGGGGCGG
GCTCAGGGGCGGGCTCAGGGGCGGGGCGGGCGCCCGAAGGTCCTCCGGAGGCCCGGCATTCTGCACGCTT
CAAAAGCGCACGTCTGCCGCGCTGTTCTCCTCTTCCTCATCTCCGGGCCTTTCGACCTGCAGCCCAAGCT
TACCATGACCGAGTACAAGCCCACGGTGCGCCTCGCCACCCGCGACGACGTCCCCAGGGCCGTACGCACC
CTCGCCGCCGCGTTCGCCGACTACCCCGCCACGCGCCACACCGTCGATCCGGACCGCCACATCGAGCGGG
TCACCGAGCTGCAAGAACTCTTCCTCACGCGCGTCGGGCTCGACATCGGCAA
